>Addgene plasmid #135368 | nSaCas9 E739 miniABEMax V82G | addgene full sequence | sequence record 267797 | Addgene NGS Result
TCTGCTCCCTGCTTGTGTGTTGGAGGTCGCTGAGTAGTGCGCGAGCAAAATTTAAGCTACAACAAGGCAA
GGCTTGACCGACAATTGCATGAAGAATCTGCTTAGGGTTAGGCGTTTTGCGCTGCTTCGCGATGTACGGG
CCAGATATACGCGTTGACATTGATTATTGACTAGTTATTAATAGTAATCAATTACGGGGTCATTAGTTCA
TAGCCCATATATGGAGTTCCGCGTTACATAACTTACGGTAAATGGCCCGCCTGGCTGACCGCCCAACGAC
CCCCGCCCATTGACGTCAATAATGACGTATGTTCCCATAGTAACGCCAATAGGGACTTTCCATTGACGTC
AATGGGTGGAGTATTTACGGTAAACTGCCCACTTGGCAGTACATCAAGTGTATCATATGCCAAGTACGCC
CCCTATTGACGTCAATGACGGTAAATGGCCCGCCTGGCATTATGCCCAGTACATGACCTTATGGGACTTT
CCTACTTGGCAGTACATCTACGTATTAGTCATCGCTATTACCATGGTGATGCGGTTTTGGCAGTACATCA
ATGGGCGTGGATAGCGGTTTGACTCACGGGGATTTCCAAGTCTCCACCCCATTGACGTCAATGGGAGTTT
GTTTTGGCACCAAAATCAACGGGACTTTCCAAAATGTCGTAACAACTCCGCCCCATTGACGCAAATGGGC
GGTAGGCGTGTACGGTGGGAGGTCTATATAAGCAGAGCTCTCTGGCTAACTAGAGAACCCACTGCTTACT
GGCTTATCGAAATTAATACGACTCACTATAGGGAGACCCAAGCTGGCTAGCGCCACCATGAAGCGAAATT
ACATTCTGGGGCTGGCCATTGGCATTACATCAGTGGGCTATGGCATCATTGACTACGAGACAAGGGACGT
GATCGACGCCGGCGTGAGACTGTTCAAGGAGGCCAACGTGGAGAACAATGAGGGCCGGAGATCCAAGAGG
GGAGCAAGGCGCCTGAAGCGGAGAAGGCGCCACAGAATCCAGAGAGTGAAGAAGCTGCTGTTCGATTACA
ACCTGCTGACCGACCACTCCGAGCTGTCTGGCATCAATCCTTATGAGGCCAGAGTGAAGGGCCTGTCCCA
GAAGCTGTCTGAGGAGGAGTTTAGCGCCGCCCTGCTGCACCTGGCAAAGAGGAGAGGCGTGCACAACGTG
AATGAGGTGGAGGAGGACACCGGCAACGAGCTGTCCACAAAGGAGCAGATCAGCCGCAATTCCAAGGCCC
TGGAGGAGAAGTATGTGGCCGAGCTGCAGCTGGAGCGGCTGAAGAAGGATGGCGAGGTGAGGGGCTCCAT
CAATCGCTTCAAGACCTCTGACTACGTGAAGGAGGCCAAGCAGCTGCTGAAGGTGCAGAAGGCCTACCAC
CAGCTGGATCAGTCCTTTATCGATACATATATCGACCTGCTGGAGACAAGGCGCACATACTATGAGGGAC
CAGGAGAGGGCTCTCCCTTCGGCTGGAAGGACATCAAGGAGTGGTACGAGATGCTGATGGGCCACTGCAC
CTATTTTCCAGAGGAGCTGAGAAGCGTGAAGTACGCCTATAACGCCGATCTGTACAACGCCCTGAATGAC
CTGAACAACCTGGTCATCACCAGGGATGAGAACGAGAAGCTGGAGTACTATGAGAAGTTCCAGATCATCG
AGAACGTGTTCAAGCAGAAGAAGAAGCCTACACTGAAGCAGATCGCCAAGGAGATCCTGGTGAACGAGGA
GGACATCAAGGGCTACCGCGTGACCTCCACAGGCAAGCCAGAGTTCACCAATCTGAAGGTGTATCACGAT
ATCAAGGACATCACAGCCCGGAAGGAGATCATCGAGAACGCCGAGCTGCTGGATCAGATCGCCAAGATCC
TGACCATCTATCAGAGCTCCGAGGACATCCAGGAGGAGCTGACCAACCTGAATAGCGAGCTGACACAGGA
GGAGATCGAGCAGATCAGCAATCTGAAGGGCTACACCGGCACACACAACCTGAGCCTGAAGGCCATCAAT
CTGATCCTGGATGAGCTGTGGCACACAAACGACAATCAGATCGCCATCTTTAACCGGCTGAAGCTGGTGC
CAAAGAAGGTGGACCTGTCCCAGCAGAAGGAGATCCCAACCACACTGGTGGACGATTTCATCCTGTCTCC
CGTGGTGAAGCGGAGCTTCATCCAGAGCATCAAAGTGATCAACGCCATCATCAAGAAGTACGGCCTGCCC
AATGATATCATCATCGAGCTGGCCAGGGAGAAGAACTCCAAGGACGCCCAGAAGATGATCAATGAGATGC
AGAAGAGGAACCGCCAGACCAATGAGCGGATCGAGGAGATCATCAGAACCACAGGCAAGGAGAACGCCAA
GTACCTGATCGAGAAGATCAAGCTGCACGATATGCAGGAGGGCAAGTGTCTGTATTCTCTGGAGGCCATC
CCTCTGGAGGACCTGCTGAACAATCCATTCAACTACGAGGTGGATCACATCATCCCCCGGAGCGTGAGCT
TCGACAATTCTTTTAACAATAAGGTGCTGGTGAAGCAGGAGGAGAACAGCAAGAAGGGCAATAGGACCCC
TTTCCAGTACCTGTCTAGCTCCGATTCTAAGATCAGCTACGAGACATTCAAGAAGCACATCCTGAATCTG
GCCAAGGGCAAGGGCCGCATCAGCAAGACCAAGAAGGAGTACCTGCTGGAGGAGCGGGACATCAACAGAT
TCTCCGTGCAGAAGGACTTCATCAACCGGAATCTGGTGGACACCAGATACGCCACACGCGGCCTGATGAA
TCTGCTGCGGTCTTATTTCAGAGTGAACAATCTGGATGTGAAGGTGAAGAGCATCAACGGCGGCTTCACC
TCCTTTCTGCGGAGAAAGTGGAAGTTTAAGAAGGAGCGCAACAAGGGCTATAAGCACCACGCCGAGGATG
CCCTGATCATCGCCAATGCCGACTTCATCTTTAAGGAGTGGAAGAAGCTGGACAAGGCCAAGAAAGTGAT
GGAGAACCAGATGTTCGAGGAGAAGCAGGCCGAGCCGAAGAAGAAACGTAAGGTGGGTAGCAGCGGTAGC
CCGAAAAAGAAGCGCAAAGTGGGCAGCGACGCGCTGGACGATTTCGATCTGGACATGCTGGGCAGCGATG
CGCTGGATGATTTCGGCGGTGGCAGCTCTGAGGTGGAGTTTTCCCACGAGTACTGGATGAGACATGCCCT
GACCCTGGCCAAGAGGGCACGCGATGAGAGGGAGGTGCCTGTGGGAGCCGTGCTGGTGCTGAACAATAGA
GTGATCGGCGAGGGCTGGAACAGAGCCATCGGCCTGCACGACCCAACAGCCCATGCCGAAATTATGGCCC
TGAGACAGGGCGGCCTGGTCATGCAGAACTACAGACTGATTGACGCCACCCTGTACGGCACATTCGAGCC
TTGCGTGATGTGCGCCGGCGCCATGATCCACTCTAGGATCGGCCGCGTGGTGTTTGGCGTGAGGAACGCA
AAAACCGGCGCCGCAGGCTCCCTGATGGACGTGCTGCACTACCCCGGCATGAATCACCGCGTCGAAATTA
CCGAGGGAATCCTGGCAGATGAATGTGCCGCCCTGCTGTGCTATTTCTTTCGGATGCCTAGACAGGTGTT
CAATGCTCAGAAGAAGGCCCAGAGCTCCACCGACGGCGGTAGCGGCGGTAGCGGTGGTAGCGGCGGCAGC
GGTGGTAGCGGTGGCAGCGGTGGTGAGAGCATGCCCGAGATCGAGACAGAGCAGGAGTACAAGGAGATTT
TCATCACACCTCACCAGATCAAGCACATCAAGGACTTCAAGGACTACAAGTATTCTCACAGGGTGGATAA
GAAGCCCAACCGCGAGCTGATCAATGACACCCTGTATAGCACACGGAAGGACGATAAGGGCAATACCCTG
ATCGTGAACAATCTGAACGGCCTGTACGACAAGGATAATGACAAGCTGAAGAAGCTGATCAACAAGTCTC
CCGAGAAGCTGCTGATGTACCACCACGATCCTCAGACATATCAGAAGCTGAAGCTGATCATGGAGCAGTA
CGGCGACGAGAAGAACCCACTGTATAAGTACTATGAGGAGACAGGCAACTACCTGACAAAGTATAGCAAG
AAGGATAATGGCCCCGTGATCAAGAAGATCAAGTACTATGGCAACAAGCTGAATGCCCACCTGGACATCA
CCGACGATTACCCTAACTCTCGCAATAAGGTGGTGAAGCTGAGCCTGAAGCCATACCGGTTCGACGTGTA
CCTGGACAACGGCGTGTATAAGTTTGTGACAGTGAAGAATCTGGATGTGATCAAGAAGGAGAACTACTAT
GAGGTGAACAGCAAGTGCTACGAGGAGGCCAAGAAGCTGAAGAAGATCAGCAACCAGGCCGAGTTCATCG
CCTCTTTTTACAACAATGACCTGATCAAGATCAATGGCGAGCTGTATAGAGTGATCGGCGTGAACAATGA
TCTGCTGAACAGAATCGAAGTGAATATGATCGACATCACCTACAGGGAGTATCTGGAGAACATGAATGAT
AAGAGGCCCCCTCGCATCATCAAGACCATCGCCTCTAAGACACAGAGCATCAAGAAGTACAGCACAGACA
TCCTGGGGAACCTGTATGAAGTCAAGAGCAAGAAACATCCTCAGATTATCAAGAAAGGCTCTGGTGGTTC
TAAGCGACCTGCCGCCACAAAGAAGGCTGGACAGGCTAAGAAGAAGAAAGATTACAAAGACGATGACGAT
AAGGGATCCGGCGCAACAAACTTCTCTCTGCTGAAACAAGCCGGAGATGTCGAAGAGAATCCTGGACCGA
TGGCCAAGCCTTTGTCTCAAGAAGAATCCACCCTCATTGAAAGAGCAACGGCTACAATCAACAGCATCCC
CATCTCTGAAGACTACAGCGTCGCCAGCGCAGCTCTCTCTAGCGACGGCCGCATCTTCACTGGTGTCAAT
GTATATCATTTTACTGGGGGACCTTGTGCAGAACTCGTGGTGCTGGGCACTGCTGCTGCTGCGGCAGCTG
GCAACCTGACTTGTATCGTCGCGATCGGAAATGAGAACAGGGGCATCTTGAGCCCCTGCGGACGGTGCCG
ACAGGTGCTTCTCGATCTGCATCCTGGGATCAAAGCCATAGTGAAGGACAGTGATGGACAGCCGACGGCA
GTTGGGATTCGTGAATTGCTGCCCTCTGGTTATGTGTGGGAGGGCTAAGAATTCTGCAGATATCCAGCAC
AGTGGCGGCCGCTCGAGTCTAGAGGGCCCGTTTAAACCCGCTGATCAGCCTCGACTGTGCCTTCTAGTTG
CCAGCCATCTGTTGTTTGCCCCTCCCCCGTGCCTTCCTTGACCCTGGAAGGTGCCACTCCCACTGTCCTT
TCCTAATAAAATGAGGAAATTGCATCGCATTGTCTGAGTAGGTGTCATTCTATTCTGGGGGGTGGGGTGG
GGCAGGACAGCAAGGGGGAGGATTGGGAAGACAATAGCAGGCATGCTGGGGATGCGGTGGGCTCTATGGC
TTCTGAGGCGGAAAGAACCAGCTGGGGCTCTAGGGGGTATCCCC
[124 nt withheld, positions 5575-5698]
C
[91 nt withheld, positions 5700-5790]
A
[49 nt withheld, positions 5792-5840]
CCTTTGACGTTGGAGTCCACGTTCTTT
[37 nt withheld, positions 5868-5904]
ACCCTATCTCGGTCTATTCTTTTGATTTATAAGGGATTTTGCCGATTTCGGCCTATTGGTTAAAAAATGA
GCTGATTTAACAAAAATTTAACGCGAATTAATTCTGTGGAATGTGTGTCAGTTAGGGTGTGGAAAGTCCC
CAGGCTCCCCAGCAGGCAGAAGTATGCAAAGCATGCATCTCAATTAGTCAGCAACCAGGTGTGGAAAGTC
CCCAGGCTCCCCAGCAGGCAGAAGTATGCAAAGCATGCATCTCAATTAGTCAGCAACCATAGTCCCGCCC
CTAACTCCGCCCATCCCGCCCCTAACTCCGCCCAGTTCCGCCCATTCTCCGCCCCATGGCTGACTAATTT
TTTTTATTTATGCAGAGGCCGAGGCCGCCTCTGCCTCTGAGCTATTCCAGAAGTAGTGAGGAGGCTTTTT
TGGAGGCCTAGGCTTTTGCAAAAAGCTCCCGGGAGCTTGTATATCCATTTTCGGATCTGATCAAGAGACA
GGATGAGGATCGTTTCGCATGATTGAACAAGATGGATTGCACGCAGGTTCTCCGGCCGCTTGGGTGGAGA
GGCTATTCGGCTATGACTGGGCACAACAGACAATCGGCTGCTCTGATGCCGCCGTGTTCCGGCTGTCAGC
GCAGGGGCGCCCGGTTCTTTTTGTCAAGACCGACCTGTCCGGTGCCCTGAATGAACTGCAGGACGAGGCA
GCGCGGCTATCGTGGCTGGCCACGACGGGCGTTCCTTGCGCAGCTGTGCTCGACGTTGTCACTGAAGCGG
GAAGGGACTGGCTGCTATTGGGCGAAGTGCCGGGGCAGGATCTCCTGTCATCTCACCTTGCTCCTGCCGA
GAAAGTATCCATCATGGCTGATGCAATGCGGCGGCTGCATACGCTTGATCCGGCTACCTGCCCATTCGAC
CACCAAGCGAAACATCGCATCGAGCGAGCACGTACTCGGATGGAAGCCGGTCTTGTCGATCAGGATGATC
TGGACGAAGAGCATCAGGGGCTCGCGCCAGCCGAACTGTTCGCCAGGCTCAAGGCGCGCATGCCCGACGG
CGAGGATCTCGTCGTGACCCATGGCGATGCCTGCTTGCCGAATATCATGGTGGAAAATGGCCGCTTTTCT
GGATTCATCGACTGTGGCCGGCTGGGTGTGGCGGACCGCTATCAGGACATAGCGTTGGCTACCCGTGATA
TTGCTGAAGAGCTTGGCGGCGAATGGGCTGACCGCTTCCTCGTGCTTTACGGTATCGCCGCTCCCGATTC
GCAGCGCATCGCCTTCTATCGCCTTCTTGACGAGTTCTTCTGAGCGGGACTCTGGGGTTCGAAATGACCG
ACCAAGCGACGCCCAACCTGCCATCACGAGATTTCGATTCCACCGCCGCCTTCTATGAAAGGTTGGGCTT
CGGAATCGTTTTCCGGGACGCCGGCTGGATGATCCTCCAGCGCGGGGATCTCATGCTGGAGTTCTTCGCC
CACCCCAACTTGTTTATTGCAGCTTATAATGGTTACAAATAAAGCAATAGCATCACAAATTTCACAAATA
AAGCATTTTTTTCACTGCATTCTAGTTGTGGTTTGTCCAAACTCATCAATGTATCTTATCATGTCTGTAT
ACCGTCGACCTCTAGCTAGAGCTTGGCGTAATCATGGTCATAGCTGTTTCCTGTGTGAAATTGTTATCCG
CTCACAATTCCACACAACATACGAGCCGGAAGCATAAAGTGTAAAGCCTGGGGTGCCTAATGAGTGAGCT
AACTCACATTAATTGCGTTGCGCTCACTGCCCGCTTTCCAGTCGGGAAACCTGTCGTGCCAGCTGCATTA
ATGAATCGGCCAACGCGCGGGGAGAGGCGGTTTGCGTATTGGGCGCTCTTCCGCTTCCTCGCTCACTGAC
TCGCTGCGCTCGGTCGTTCGGCTGCGGCGAGCGGTATCAGCTCACTCAAAGGCGGTAATACGGTTATCCA
CAGAATCAGGGGATAACGCAGGAAAGAACATGTGAGCAAAAGGCCAGCAAAAGGCCAGGAACCGTAAAAA
GGCCGCGTTGCTGGCGTTTTTCCATAGGCTCCGCCCCCCTGACGAGCATCACAAAAATCGACGCTCAAGT
CAGAGGTGGCGAAACCCGACAGGACTATAAAGATACCAGGCGTTTCCCCCTGGAAGCTCCCTCGTGCGCT
CTCCTGTTCCGACCCTGCCGCTTACCGGATACCTGTCCGCCTTTCTCCCTTCGGGAAGCGTGGCGCTTTC
TCATAGCTCACGCTGTAGGTATCTCAGTTCGGTGTAGGTCGTTCGCTCCAAGCTGGGCTGTGTGCACGAA
CCCCCCGTTCAGCCCGACCGCTGCGCCTTATCCGGTAACTATCGTCTTGAGTCCAACCCGGTAAGACACG
ACTTATCGCCACTGGCAGCAGCCACTGGTAACAGGATTAGCAGAGCGAGGTATGTAGGCGGTGCTACAGA
GTTCTTGAAGTGGTGGCCTAACTACGGCTACACTAGAAGAACAGTATTTGGTATCTGCGCTCTGCTGAAG
CCAGTTACCTTCGGAAAAAGAGTTGGTAGCTCTTGATCCGGCAAACAAACCACCGCTGGTAGCGGTGGTT
TTTTTGTTTGCAAGCAGCAGATTACGCGCAGAAAAAAAGGATCTCAAGAAGATCCTTTGATCTTTTCTAC
GGGGTCTGACGCTCAGTGGAACGAAAACTCACGTTAAGGGATTTTGGTCATGAGATTATCAAAAAGGATC
TTCACCTAGATCCTTTTAAATTAAAAATGAAGTTTTAAATCAATCTAAAGTATATATGAGTAAACTTGGT
CTGACAGTTACCAATGCTTAATCAGTGAGGCACCTATCTCAGCGATCTGTCTATTTCGTTCATCCATAGT
TGCCTGACTCCCCGTCGTGTAGATAACTACGATACGGGAGGGCTTACCATCTGGCCCCAGTGCTGCAATG
ATACCGCGAGACCCACGCTCACCGGCTCCAGATTTATCAGCAATAAACCAGCCAGCCGGAAGGGCCGAGC
GCAGAAGTGGTCCTGCAACTTTATCCGCCTCCATCCAGTCTATTAATTGTTGCCGGGAAGCTAGAGTAAG
TAGTTCGCCAGTTAATAGTTTGCGCAACGTTGTTGCCATTGCTACAGGCATCGTGGTGTCACGCTCGTCG
TTTGGTATGGCTTCATTCAGCTCCGGTTCCCAACGATCAAGGCGAGTTACATGATCCCCCATGTTGTGCA
AAAAAGCGGTTAGCTCCTTCGGTCCTCCGATCGTTGTCAGAAGTAAGTTGGCCGCAGTGTTATCACTCAT
GGTTATGGCAGCACTGCATAATTCTCTTACTGTCATGCCATCCGTAAGATGCTTTTCTGTGACTGGTGAG
TACTCAACCAAGTCATTCTGAGAATAGTGTATGCGGCGACCGAGTTGCTCTTGCCCGGCGTCAATACGGG
ATAATACCGCGCCACATAGCAGAACTTTAAAAGTGCTCATCATTGGAAAACGTTCTTCGGGGCGAAAACT
CTCAAGGATCTTACCGCTGTTGAGATCCAGTTCGATGTAACCCACTCGTGCACCCAACTGATCTTCAGCA
TCTTTTACTTTCACCAGCGTTTCTGGGTGAGCAAAAACAGGAAGGCAAAATGCCGCAAAAAAGGGAATAA
GGGCGACACGGAAATGTTGAATACTCATACTCTTCCTTTTTCAATATTATTGAAGCATTTATCAGGGTTA
TTGTCTCATGAGCGGATACATATTTGAATGTATTTAGAAAAATAAACAAATAGGGGTTCCGCGCACATTT
CCCCGAAAAGTGCCACCTGACGTCGACGGATCGGGAGATCTCCCGATCCCCTATGGTGCACTCTCAGTAC
AATCTGCTCTGATGCCGCATAGTTAAGCCAGTA
Features (pLannotate 1.2.2; 21 found; start..end, strand, type, name):
    156..535     +  enhancer       CMV enhancer: human cytomegalovirus immediate early enhancer
    536..739     +  promoter       CMV promoter: human cytomegalovirus (CMV) immediate early promoter
    735..768     +  LTR            5' LTR (truncated) (fragment): truncated 5' long terminal repeat (LTR) from HIV-1
    784..802     +  promoter       T7 promoter: promoter for bacteriophage T7 RNA polymerase
    828..4679    +  CDS            cas9: CAS9_STAAU - Experimental evidence at protein level: Swiss-Prot protein existence level 1. CRISPR (clustered regularly interspaced short palindromic repeat) is an adaptive immune system that provides protection against mobile genetic elements (viruses, transposable elements and conjugative plasmids). CRISPR clusters contain spacers, sequences complementary to antecedent mobile elements, and target invading nucleic acids. CRISPR clusters are transcribed and processed into CRISPR RNA (crRNA). In type II CRISPR systems correct processing of pre-crRNA requires a trans- encoded small RNA (tracrRNA)
   4830..5228    +  CDS            BSD: blasticidin S deaminase; Aspergillus terreus BSD; confers resistance to blasticidin
   5305..5529    +  polyA_signal   bGH poly(A) signal: bovine growth hormone polyadenylation signal
   5533..5554    +  promoter       SV40 promoter (fragment): SV40 enhancer and early promoter
   5575..6003    +  rep_origin     f1 ori (sequence partly withheld): f1 bacteriophage origin of replication; arrow indicates direction of (+) strand synthesis
   6017..6346    +  promoter       SV40 promoter: SV40 enhancer and early promoter
   6413..7204    +  CDS            neo: KKA2_KLEPN - Also known as kan, nptII. Experimental evidence at protein level: Swiss-Prot protein existence level 1. Resistance to kanamycin, neomycin, paromomycin, ribostamycin, butirosin and gentamicin B. From Klebsiella pneumoniae.
   7228..7386    +  CDS            ble (fragment): BLE_KLEPN - Experimental evidence at protein level: Swiss-Prot protein existence level 1. Binding protein with a strong affinity to the bleomycin family of antibiotics. Binds to CL990; an antimitotic-antibiotic compound. From Klebsiella pneumoniae.
   7381..7502    +  polyA_signal   SV40 poly(A) signal: SV40 polyadenylation signal
   7575..7591    -  protein_bind   lac operator: The lac repressor binds to the lac operator to inhibit transcription in E. coli. This inhibition can be relieved by adding lactose or isopropyl-β-D-thiogalactopyranoside (IPTG). lac repressor encoded by lacI
   7599..7629    -  promoter       lac promoter: promoter for the E. coli lac operon
   7644..7665    -  protein_bind   CAP binding site: CAP binding activates transcription in the presence of cAMP. E. coli catabolite activator protein
   7678..7770    -  CDS            lacI (fragment): lac repressor; lacI; The lac repressor binds to the lac operator to inhibit transcription in E. coli. This inhibition can be relieved by adding lactose or isopropyl-β-D-thiogalactopyranoside (IPTG).
   7953..8541    -  rep_origin     ori: high-copy-number ColE1/pMB1/pBR322/pUC origin of replication
   8712..9572    -  CDS            AmpR: β-lactamase; bla; confers resistance to ampicillin, carbenicillin, and related antibiotics
   9573..9677    -  promoter       AmpR promoter: bla
   9736..1       -  misc_feature   bom (fragment) (across the origin): basis of mobility region from pBR322
