[The description below was written by a language model from this plasmid's Addgene catalogue record and pLannotate feature annotations shown in this document.]
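Description:
nSaCas9 E739 miniABEMax V82G is a mammalian expression plasmid built on the pcDNA3.1(+) backbone that encodes a domain-inlaid adenine base editor. According to the catalogue entry, a single evolved TadA deaminase monomer carrying the V82G substitution is inserted within a Staphylococcus aureus Cas9 nickase at position E739, rather than being fused to a terminus. The associated publication title links this inlaid architecture to reduced RNA off-target activity and increased on-target DNA editing. In the 9,787 nt sequence, the editor appears as one long open reading frame annotated simply as S. aureus cas9. The automated annotation does not separately mark the TadA insert, linkers or any nuclear localisation signals, so those details are not resolved by the feature table.

Transcription is driven by the CMV immediate early enhancer and promoter, with a T7 promoter just upstream of the coding sequence, and ends at the bGH polyadenylation signal. A blasticidin S deaminase coding sequence lies between the editor and the poly(A) signal, matching the listed blasticidin marker. This suggests co-expression from the same transcript, although the linking element is not annotated. The backbone's SV40 promoter–neomycin resistance cassette with SV40 poly(A) is also detected, though only blasticidin is listed as the selectable marker. A short fragment annotated as an HIV-1 LTR is probably incidental.

In bacteria, the plasmid replicates from a high-copy ColE1/pUC-type origin and is selected with ampicillin; an f1 origin is also present. No guide RNA cassette is annotated, so the guide would presumably be supplied separately for A-to-G base editing experiments in mammalian cells.
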