Addgene plasmid #135368: nSaCas9 E739 miniABEMax V82G
Purpose: Expression of nSaCas9 intradomain insertion of single evolved TadA monomer (V82G) at the specified position (E739 )
Depositing lab: Alex Hewitt. Depositing organization: University of Tasmania. Publication: Engineering domain-inlaid SaCas9 adenine base editors with reduced RNA off-targets and increased on-target DNA editing. Nguyen Tran MT, Mohd Khalid MKN, Wang Q, Walker JKR, Lidgerwood GE, Dilworth KL, Lisowski L, Pebay A, Hewitt AW. Nat Commun. 2020 Sep 25;11(1):4871. doi: 10.1038/s41467-020-18715-y. PubMed 32978399.
Backbone
  Vector backbone: pcDNA3.1(+)
  Vector type: Mammalian Expression, CRISPR
  Selectable markers: Blasticidin
Growth in bacteria
  Bacterial resistance: Ampicillin, 100 μg/mL
  Growth temperature: 30°C
  Growth strain: NEB Stable
  Copy number: High Copy
Gene/Insert
  Gene/Insert name: nSaCas9 E739 miniABEMax V82G
  Species: Synthetic
  Mutation: (V82G)
  Cloning method: Restriction Enzyme; 5′ cloning site Unknown (unknown if destroyed)
Terms and licenses: Academic/Nonprofit Terms; Industry Terms: Not Available to Industry
How to cite: nSaCas9 E739 miniABEMax V82G was a gift from Alex Hewitt (Addgene plasmid # 135368 ; http://n2t.net/addgene:135368 ; RRID:Addgene_135368)
