>Addgene plasmid #135368 | nSaCas9 E739 miniABEMax V82G | depositor partial sequence | sequence record 261044 | insert: nSaCas9 (D10A) with intradomain insertion of miniABEMax (evolved ecTadA [V82G]) at position E739
ATGAAGCGAAATTACATTCTGGGGCTGGCCATTGGCATTACATCAGTGGGCTATGGCATCATTGACTACG
AGACAAGGGACGTGATCGACGCCGGCGTGAGACTGTTCAAGGAGGCCAACGTGGAGAACAATGAGGGCCG
GAGATCCAAGAGGGGAGCAAGGCGCCTGAAGCGGAGAAGGCGCCACAGAATCCAGAGAGTGAAGAAGCTG
CTGTTCGATTACAACCTGCTGACCGACCACTCCGAGCTGTCTGGCATCAATCCTTATGAGGCCAGAGTGA
AGGGCCTGTCCCAGAAGCTGTCTGAGGAGGAGTTTAGCGCCGCCCTGCTGCACCTGGCAAAGAGGAGAGG
CGTGCACAACGTGAATGAGGTGGAGGAGGACACCGGCAACGAGCTGTCCACAAAGGAGCAGATCAGCCGC
AATTCCAAGGCCCTGGAGGAGAAGTATGTGGCCGAGCTGCAGCTGGAGCGGCTGAAGAAGGATGGCGAGG
TGAGGGGCTCCATCAATCGCTTCAAGACCTCTGACTACGTGAAGGAGGCCAAGCAGCTGCTGAAGGTGCA
GAAGGCCTACCACCAGCTGGATCAGTCCTTTATCGATACATATATCGACCTGCTGGAGACAAGGCGCACA
TACTATGAGGGACCAGGAGAGGGCTCTCCCTTCGGCTGGAAGGACATCAAGGAGTGGTACGAGATGCTGA
TGGGCCACTGCACCTATTTTCCAGAGGAGCTGAGAAGCGTGAAGTACGCCTATAACGCCGATCTGTACAA
CGCCCTGAATGACCTGAACAACCTGGTCATCACCAGGGATGAGAACGAGAAGCTGGAGTACTATGAGAAG
TTCCAGATCATCGAGAACGTGTTCAAGCAGAAGAAGAAGCCTACACTGAAGCAGATCGCCAAGGAGATCC
TGGTGAACGAGGAGGACATCAAGGGCTACCGCGTGACCTCCACAGGCAAGCCAGAGTTCACCAATCTGAA
GGTGTATCACGATATCAAGGACATCACAGCCCGGAAGGAGATCATCGAGAACGCCGAGCTGCTGGATCAG
ATCGCCAAGATCCTGACCATCTATCAGAGCTCCGAGGACATCCAGGAGGAGCTGACCAACCTGAATAGCG
AGCTGACACAGGAGGAGATCGAGCAGATCAGCAATCTGAAGGGCTACACCGGCACACACAACCTGAGCCT
GAAGGCCATCAATCTGATCCTGGATGAGCTGTGGCACACAAACGACAATCAGATCGCCATCTTTAACCGG
CTGAAGCTGGTGCCAAAGAAGGTGGACCTGTCCCAGCAGAAGGAGATCCCAACCACACTGGTGGACGATT
TCATCCTGTCTCCCGTGGTGAAGCGGAGCTTCATCCAGAGCATCAAAGTGATCAACGCCATCATCAAGAA
GTACGGCCTGCCCAATGATATCATCATCGAGCTGGCCAGGGAGAAGAACTCCAAGGACGCCCAGAAGATG
ATCAATGAGATGCAGAAGAGGAACCGCCAGACCAATGAGCGGATCGAGGAGATCATCAGAACCACAGGCA
AGGAGAACGCCAAGTACCTGATCGAGAAGATCAAGCTGCACGATATGCAGGAGGGCAAGTGTCTGTATTC
TCTGGAGGCCATCCCTCTGGAGGACCTGCTGAACAATCCATTCAACTACGAGGTGGATCACATCATCCCC
CGGAGCGTGAGCTTCGACAATTCTTTTAACAATAAGGTGCTGGTGAAGCAGGAGGAGAACAGCAAGAAGG
GCAATAGGACCCCTTTCCAGTACCTGTCTAGCTCCGATTCTAAGATCAGCTACGAGACATTCAAGAAGCA
CATCCTGAATCTGGCCAAGGGCAAGGGCCGCATCAGCAAGACCAAGAAGGAGTACCTGCTGGAGGAGCGG
GACATCAACAGATTCTCCGTGCAGAAGGACTTCATCAACCGGAATCTGGTGGACACCAGATACGCCACAC
GCGGCCTGATGAATCTGCTGCGGTCTTATTTCAGAGTGAACAATCTGGATGTGAAGGTGAAGAGCATCAA
CGGCGGCTTCACCTCCTTTCTGCGGAGAAAGTGGAAGTTTAAGAAGGAGCGCAACAAGGGCTATAAGCAC
CACGCCGAGGATGCCCTGATCATCGCCAATGCCGACTTCATCTTTAAGGAGTGGAAGAAGCTGGACAAGG
CCAAGAAAGTGATGGAGAACCAGATGTTCGAGGAGAAGCAGGCCGAGCCGAAGAAGAAACGTAAGGTGGG
TAGCAGCGGTAGCCCGAAAAAGAAGCGCAAAGTGGGCAGCGACGCGCTGGACGATTTCGATCTGGACATG
CTGGGCAGCGATGCGCTGGATGATTTCGGCGGTGGCAGCTCTGAGGTGGAGTTTTCCCACGAGTACTGGA
TGAGACATGCCCTGACCCTGGCCAAGAGGGCACGCGATGAGAGGGAGGTGCCTGTGGGAGCCGTGCTGGT
GCTGAACAATAGAGTGATCGGCGAGGGCTGGAACAGAGCCATCGGCCTGCACGACCCAACAGCCCATGCC
GAAATTATGGCCCTGAGACAGGGCGGCCTGGTCATGCAGAACTACAGACTGATTGACGCCACCCTGTACG
GCACATTCGAGCCTTGCGTGATGTGCGCCGGCGCCATGATCCACTCTAGGATCGGCCGCGTGGTGTTTGG
CGTGAGGAACGCAAAAACCGGCGCCGCAGGCTCCCTGATGGACGTGCTGCACTACCCCGGCATGAATCAC
CGCGTCGAAATTACCGAGGGAATCCTGGCAGATGAATGTGCCGCCCTGCTGTGCTATTTCTTTCGGATGC
CTAGACAGGTGTTCAATGCTCAGAAGAAGGCCCAGAGCTCCACCGACGGCGGTAGCGGCGGTAGCGGTGG
TAGCGGCGGCAGCGGTGGTAGCGGTGGCAGCGGTGGTGAGAGCATGCCCGAGATCGAGACAGAGCAGGAG
TACAAGGAGATTTTCATCACACCTCACCAGATCAAGCACATCAAGGACTTCAAGGACTACAAGTATTCTC
ACAGGGTGGATAAGAAGCCCAACCGCGAGCTGATCAATGACACCCTGTATAGCACACGGAAGGACGATAA
GGGCAATACCCTGATCGTGAACAATCTGAACGGCCTGTACGACAAGGATAATGACAAGCTGAAGAAGCTG
ATCAACAAGTCTCCCGAGAAGCTGCTGATGTACCACCACGATCCTCAGACATATCAGAAGCTGAAGCTGA
TCATGGAGCAGTACGGCGACGAGAAGAACCCACTGTATAAGTACTATGAGGAGACAGGCAACTACCTGAC
AAAGTATAGCAAGAAGGATAATGGCCCCGTGATCAAGAAGATCAAGTACTATGGCAACAAGCTGAATGCC
CACCTGGACATCACCGACGATTACCCTAACTCTCGCAATAAGGTGGTGAAGCTGAGCCTGAAGCCATACC
GGTTCGACGTGTACCTGGACAACGGCGTGTATAAGTTTGTGACAGTGAAGAATCTGGATGTGATCAAGAA
GGAGAACTACTATGAGGTGAACAGCAAGTGCTACGAGGAGGCCAAGAAGCTGAAGAAGATCAGCAACCAG
GCCGAGTTCATCGCCTCTTTTTACAACAATGACCTGATCAAGATCAATGGCGAGCTGTATAGAGTGATCG
GCGTGAACAATGATCTGCTGAACAGAATCGAAGTGAATATGATCGACATCACCTACAGGGAGTATCTGGA
GAACATGAATGATAAGAGGCCCCCTCGCATCATCAAGACCATCGCCTCTAAGACACAGAGCATCAAGAAG
TACAGCACAGACATCCTGGGGAACCTGTATGAAGTCAAGAGCAAGAAACATCCTCAGATTATCAAGAAAG
GCTCTGGTGGTTCTAAGCGACCTGCCGCCACAAAGAAGGCTGGACAGGCTAAGAAGAAGAAAGATTACAA
AGACGATGACGATAAGGGATCCGGCGCAACAAACTTCTCTCTGCTGAAACAAGCCGGAGATGTCGAAGAG
AATCCTGGACCGATGGCCAAGCCTTTGTCTCAAGAAGAATCCACCCTCATTGAAAGAGCAACGGCTACAA
TCAACAGCATCCCCATCTCTGAAGACTACAGCGTCGCCAGCGCAGCTCTCTCTAGCGACGGCCGCATCTT
CACTGGTGTCAATGTATATCATTTTACTGGGGGACCTTGTGCAGAACTCGTGGTGCTGGGCACTGCTGCT
GCTGCGGCAGCTGGCAACCTGACTTGTATCGTCGCGATCGGAAATGAGAACAGGGGCATCTTGAGCCCCT
GCGGACGGTGCCGACAGGTGCTTCTCGATCTGCATCCTGGGATCAAAGCCATAGTGAAGGACAGTGATGG
ACAGCCGACGGCAGTTGGGATTCGTGAATTGCTGCCCTCTGGTTATGTGTGGGAGGGCTAA
